>Addgene plasmid #172786 | pLBC0080 | addgene full sequence | sequence record 346126 | Addgene NGS Result
GTGGCTCTTCAGTGGACGAAAGGGCCTCGTGATACGCCTATTTTTATAGGTTAATGTCATGATAATAATG
GTTTCTTAGACGTCAGGTGGCACTTTTCGGGGAAATGTGCGCGGAACCCCTATTTGTTTATTTTTCTAAA
TACATTCAAATATGTATCCGCTCATGAGACAATAACCCTGATAAATGCTTCAATAATATTGAAAAAGGAA
GAGTATGCGCTCACGCAACTGGTCCAGAACCTTGACCGAACGCAGCGGTGGTAACGGCGCAGTGGCGGTT
TTCATGGCTTGTTATGACTGTTTTTTTTTGGGGTACAGTCTATGCCTCGGGCATCCAAGCAGCAAGCGCG
TTACGCCGTGGGTCGATGTTTGATGTTATGGAGCAGCAACGATGTTACGCAGCAGGGCAGTCGCCCTAAA
ACAAAGTTAAACATCATGAGGGAAGCGGTGATCGCCGAAGTATCGACTCAACTATCAGAGGTAGTTGGCG
TCATCGAGCGCCATCTCGAACCGACGTTGCTGGCCGTACATTTGTACGGCTCCGCAGTGGATGGCGGCCT
GAAGCCACACAGCGATATTGATTTGCTGGTTACGGTGACCGTAAGGCTTGATGAAACAACGCGGCGAGCT
TTGATCAACGACCTTTTGGAAACTTCGGCTTCCCCTGGAGAGAGCGAGATTCTCCGCGCTGTAGAAGTCA
CCATTGTTGTGCACGACGACATCATTCCGTGGCGTTATCCAGCTAAGCGCGAACTGCAATTTGGAGAATG
GCAGCGCAATGACATTCTTGCAGGTATCTTCGAGCCAGCCACGATCGACATTGATCTGGCTATCTTGCTG
ACAAAAGCAAGAGAACATAGCGTTGCCTTGGTAGGTCCAGCGGCGGAGGAACTCTTTGATCCGGTTCCTG
AACAGGATCTATTTGAGGCGCTAAATGAAACCTTAACGCTATGGAACTCGCCGCCCGACTGGGCTGGCGA
TGAGCGAAATGTAGTGCTTACGTTGTCCCGCATTTGGTACAGCGCAGTAACCGGCAAAATCGCGCCGAAG
GATGTCGCTGCCGACTGGGCAATGGAGCGCCTGCCGGCCCAGTATCAGCCCGTCATACTTGAAGCTAGAC
AGGCTTATCTTGGACAAGAAGAAGATCGCTTGGCCTCGCGCGCAGATCAGTTGGAAGAATTTGTCCATTA
CGTAAAAGGCGAGATCACCAAGGTAGTCGGCAAATAACTGTCAGACCAAGTTTACTCATATATACTTTAG
ATTGATTTAAAACTTCATTTTTAATTTAAAAGGATCTAGGTGAAGATCCTTTTTGATAATCTCATGACCA
AAATCCCTTAACGTGAGTTTTCGTTCCACTGAGCGTCAGACCCCGTAGAAAAGATCAAAGGATCTTCTTG
AGATCCTTTTTTTCTGCGCGTAATCTGCTGCTTGCAAACAAAAAAACCACCGCTACCAGCGGTGGTTTGT
TTGCCGGATCAAGAGCTACCAACTCTTTTTCCGAAGGTAACTGGCTTCAGCAGAGCGCAGATACCAAATA
CTGTTCTTCTAGTGTAGCCGTAGTTAGGCCACCACTTCAAGAACTCTGTAGCACCGCCTACATACCTCGC
TCTGCTAATCCTGTTACCAGTGGCTGCTGCCAGTGGCGATAAGTCGTGTCTTACCGGGTTGGACTCAAGA
CGATAGTTACCGGATAAGGCGCAGCGGTCGGGCTGAACGGGGGGTTCGTGCACACAGCCCAGCTTGGAGC
GAACGACCTACACCGAACTGAGATACCTACAGCGTGAGCTATGAGAAAGCGCCACGCTTCCCGAAGGGAG
AAAGGCGGACAGGTATCCGGTAAGCGGCAGGGTCGGAACAGGAGAGCGCACGAGGGAGCTTCCAGGGGGA
AACGCCTGGTATCTTTATAGTCCTGTCGGGTTTCGCCACCTCTGACTTGAGCGTCGATTTTTGTGATGCT
CGTCAGGGGGGCGGAGCCTATGGAAAAACGCCAGCAACGCGGCCTTTTTACGGTTCCTGGCCTTTTGCTG
GCCTTTTGCTCACATGTTCTTTCCTGCGTTATCCCCTGATTCTGTGGATAACCGTATTACCGCCTTTGAG
TGAGCTGATACCGCTCGCCGCAGCCGAACGACCGAGCGCAGCGAGTCAGTGAGCGAGGAAGCGGAAGAGC
GCCCAATACGCAAACCGCCTCTCCCCGCGCGTTGGCCGATTCATTAATCACTCTGTGGTCTCAAATGGAC
TACAAAGACCATGACGGTGATTATAAAGATCATGACATCGATTACAAGGATGACGATGACAAGGACCCCA
ACGAGAAGCGCGATCACATGGTCCTGCTGGAGTTCGTGACCGCCGCCGGGATCACTCTCGGCATGGACGA
GCTGTACAAGAGATCTATTGCTACTGGAGGTTGAGACCACGAA
Features (pLannotate 1.2.2; 8 found; start..end, strand, type, name):
    110..214     +  promoter       AmpR promoter: bla
    205..285     -  CDS            int (fragment): INT2_ECOLX - Protein inferred from homology: Swiss-Prot protein existence level 3. Putative integrase believed to be involved in the insertion of antibiotic resistance genes into plasmids and transposons. From Escherichia coli.
    373..429     +  CDS            GmR (fragment): gentamycin acetyltransferase; aacC1; confers resistance to gentamycin
    436..1224    +  CDS            aadA: S3AD_ECOLX - Experimental evidence at protein level: Swiss-Prot protein existence level 1. Mediates bacterial resistance to the antibiotics streptomycin and spectinomycin. From Escherichia coli.
   1398..1986    +  rep_origin     ori: high-copy-number ColE1/pMB1/pBR322/pUC origin of replication
   2169..2218    +  CDS            lacI (fragment): lac repressor; lacI; The lac repressor binds to the lac operator to inhibit transcription in E. coli. This inhibition can be relieved by adding lactose or isopropyl-β-D-thiogalactopyranoside (IPTG).
   2238..2303    +  CDS            3xFLAG: three tandem FLAG® epitope tags, followed by an enterokinase cleavage site
   2304..2390    +  CDS            VC155 (fragment): C-terminal fragment of mVenus for use in bimolecular fluorescence complementation (BiFC) (Kodama and Hu, 2010)
