[The description below was written by a language model from this plasmid's Addgene catalogue record and pLannotate feature annotations shown in this document.]
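Description:
pLBC0080 is a small (about 2.4 kb) Level 0 part plasmid from the MoBiFC toolkit, a modular cloning (MoClo/Golden Gate-style) system built for bimolecular fluorescence complementation assays of chloroplast protein-protein interactions in plants. It is based on a Level 0 acceptor backbone from the MoClo plant parts system (recorded as pAGM41258, while the insert name refers to pICH41258). The plasmid is maintained in E. coli at high copy through a ColE1/pUC-type origin and is selected with spectinomycin via the aadA gene. The short integrase, gentamicin acetyltransferase and lacI fragments in the feature table are most likely vestiges of the resistance cassette and the original cloning region rather than functional elements.

The payload is a promoterless coding module consisting of a 3xFLAG epitope tag followed directly by a short C-terminal fragment of mVenus, the Aequorea victoria-derived yellow fluorescent protein. The insert name gives this fragment as residues 210-238 and mentions an RSIAT sequence, apparently a short linker, which is not annotated separately. The purpose field instead calls the part "NT2_nVenus"; the insert name and annotation both indicate a C-terminal Venus fragment, so "n" may refer to the N-terminal tag position (NT2) rather than to the half of Venus, though the record does not clarify this.

As a Level 0 module it has no expression elements of its own. It is meant to be assembled with promoter, coding sequence and terminator parts into transcription units that fuse the FLAG-tagged Venus fragment to a protein of interest. Fluorescence is reconstituted when that fusion comes close to a partner carrying the complementary Venus fragment, and the FLAG tag allows immunodetection. The type IIS sites and fusion overhangs are not listed in the record.
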