Addgene plasmid #172786: pLBC0080
Purpose: Level 0 module containing NT2_nVenus
Depositing lab: Benjamin Field. Depositing organization: CNRS DR12, Delegation Provence et Corse. Publication: MoBiFC: development of a modular bimolecular fluorescence complementation toolkit for the analysis of chloroplast protein-protein interactions. Velay F, Soula M, Mehrez M, Belbachir C, D'Alessandro S, Laloi C, Crete P, Field B. Plant Methods. 2022 May 26;18(1):69. doi: 10.1186/s13007-022-00902-1. PubMed 35619173.
Backbone
  Vector backbone: pAGM41258
  Backbone manufacturer: Engler et al. 2014
  Vector type: Synthetic Biology
Growth in bacteria
  Bacterial resistance: Spectinomycin, 50 μg/mL
  Growth temperature: 37°C
  Growth strain: DH5alpha
  Copy number: High Copy
Gene/Insert
  Gene/Insert name: 3X FLAG CtmVENUS 210-238 RSIAT pICH41258 (SP NT2)
  Species: Aequorea victoria
  Mutation: no
  Cloning method: Restriction Enzyme; 5′ cloning site Unknown (unknown if destroyed)
Terms and licenses: Academic/Nonprofit Terms; Industry Terms: Not Available to Industry
Depositor comments: Please visit https://www.biorxiv.org/content/10.1101/2021.03.01.433373v1 for bioRxiv preprint.
How to cite: pLBC0080 was a gift from Benjamin Field (Addgene plasmid # 172786 ; http://n2t.net/addgene:172786 ; RRID:Addgene_172786)
